>Addgene plasmid #123426 | TRBV6-6 | addgene full sequence | sequence record 244949 | Addgene NGS Result
TCGCGCGTTTCGGTGATGACGGTGAAAACCTCTGACACATGCAGCTCCCGGAGACGGTCACAGCTTGTCT
GTAAGCGGATGCCGGGAGCAGACAAGCCCGTCAGGGCGCGTCAGCGGGTGTTGGCGGGTGTCGGGGCTGG
CTTAACTATGCGGCATCAGAGCAGATTGTACTGAGAGTGCACCATATGCGGTGTGAAATACCGCACAGAT
GCGTAAGGAGAAAATACCGCATCAGGCGCCATTCGCCATTCAGGCTGCGCAACTGTTGGGAAGGGCGATC
GGTGCGGGCCTCTTCGCTATTACGCCAGCTGGCGAAAGGGGGATGTGCTGCAAGGCGATTAAGTTGGGTA
ACGCCAGGGTTTTCCCAGTCACGACGTTGTAAAACGACGGCCAGAGAATTCGAGCTCGGTACCTCGCGAA
TACATCTAGATGGGGATCCACCGGTCGCCACCATGAGCATCAGCCTCCTGTGCTGTGCAGCCTTTCCTCT
CCTGTGGGCAGGTCCAGTGAATGCTGGTGTCACTCAGACCCCAAAATTCCGCATCCTGAAGATAGGACAG
AGCATGACACTGCAGTGTACCCAGGATATGAACCATAACTACATGTACTGGTATCGACAAGACCCAGGCA
TGGGGCTGAAGCTGATTTATTATTCAGTTGGTGCTGGTATCACTGATAAAGGAGAAGTCCCGAATGGCTA
CAACGTCTCCAGATCAACCACAGAGGATTTCCCGCTCAGGCTGGAGTTGGCTGCTCCCTCCCAGACATCT
GTGTACGAGACCTAAGGTGGTGGTGGTTCTGGTTCTGGTTCTGGTGGTGGTTCTGGTGGTGGTCTCTTGA
CCCTGCCGTGTACCAGCTGAGAGACTCTAAATCCAGTGACAAGTCTGTCTGCCTATTCACCGATTTTGAT
TCTCAAACAAATGTGTCACAAAGTAAGGATTCTGATGTGTATATCACAGACAAAACTGTGCTAGACATGA
GGTCTATGGACTTCAAGAGCAACAGTGCTGTGGCCTGGAGCAACAAATCTGACTTTGCATGTGCAAACGC
CTTCAACAACAGCATTATTCCAGAAGACACCTTCTTCCCCAGCCCAGAAAGTTCCTGTGATGTCAAGCTG
GTCGAGAAAAGCTTTGAAACAGATACGAACCTAAACTTTCAAAACCTGTCAGTGATTGGGTTCCGAATCC
TCCTCCTGAAAGTGGCCGGGTTTAATCTGCTCATGACGCTGCGGCTGTGGTCCAGCTAAAGCGGCCGCGT
CGACAATCAAATCGGATCCCGGGCCCGTCGACTGCAGAGGCCTGCATGCAAGCTTGGTGTAATCATGGTC
ATAGCTGTTTCCTGTGTGAAATTGTTATCCGCTCACAATTCCACACAACATACGAGCCGGAAGCATAAAG
TGTAAAGCCTGGGGTGCCTAATGAGTGAGCTAACTCACATTAATTGCGTTGCGCTCACTGCCCGCTTTCC
AGTCGGGAAACCTGTCGTGCCAGCTGCATTAATGAATCGGCCAACGCGCGGGGAGAGGCGGTTTGCGTAT
TGGGCGCTCTTCCGCTTCCTCGCTCACTGACTCGCTGCGCTCGGTCGTTCGGCTGCGGCGAGCGGTATCA
GCTCACTCAAAGGCGGTAATACGGTTATCCACAGAATCAGGGGATAACGCAGGAAAGAACATGTGAGCAA
AAGGCCAGCAAAAGGCCAGGAACCGTAAAAAGGCCGCGTTGCTGGCGTTTTTCCATAGGCTCCGCCCCCC
TGACGAGCATCACAAAAATCGACGCTCAAGTCAGAGGTGGCGAAACCCGACAGGACTATAAAGATACCAG
GCGTTTCCCCCTGGAAGCTCCCTCGTGCGCTCTCCTGTTCCGACCCTGCCGCTTACCGGATACCTGTCCG
CCTTTCTCCCTTCGGGAAGCGTGGCGCTTTCTCATAGCTCACGCTGTAGGTATCTCAGTTCGGTGTAGGT
CGTTCGCTCCAAGCTGGGCTGTGTGCACGAACCCCCCGTTCAGCCCGACCGCTGCGCCTTATCCGGTAAC
TATCGTCTTGAGTCCAACCCGGTAAGACACGACTTATCGCCACTGGCAGCAGCCACTGGTAACAGGATTA
GCAGAGCGAGGTATGTAGGCGGTGCTACAGAGTTCTTGAAGTGGTGGCCTAACTACGGCTACACTAGAAG
AACAGTATTTGGTATCTGCGCTCTGCTGAAGCCAGTTACCTTCGGAAAAAGAGTTGGTAGCTCTTGATCC
GGCAAACAAACCACCGCTGGTAGCGGTGGTTTTTTTGTTTGCAAGCAGCAGATTACGCGCAGAAAAAAAG
GATCTCAAGAAGATCCTTTGATCTTTTCTACGGGGTCTGACGCTCAGTGGAACGAAAACTCACGTTAAGG
GATTTTGGTCATGAGATTATCAAAAAGGATCTTCACCTAGATCCTTTTAAATTAAAAATGAAGTTTTAAA
TCAAGCCCAATCTGAATAATGTTACAACCAATTAACCAATTCTGATTAGAAAAACTCATCGAGCATCAAA
TGAAACTGCAATTTATTCATATCAGGATTATCAATACCATATTTTTGAAAAAGCCGTTTCTGTAATGAAG
GAGAAAACTCACCGAGGCAGTTCCATAGGATGGCAAGATCCTGGTATCGGTCTGCGATTCCGACTCGTCC
AACATCAATACAACCTATTAATTTCCCCTCGTCAAAAATAAGGTTATCAAGTGAGAAATCACCATGAGTG
ACGACTGAATCCGGTGAGAATGGCAAAAGTTTATGCATTTCTTTCCAGACTTGTTCAACAGGCCAGCCAT
TACGCTCGTCATCAAAATCACTCGCATCAACCAAACCGTTATTCATTCGTGATTGCGCCTGAGCGAGACG
AAATACGCGATCGCTGTTAAAAGGACAATTACAAACAGGAATCGAATGCAACCGGCGCAGGAACACTGCC
AGCGCATCAACAATATTTTCACCTGAATCAGGATATTCTTCTAATACCTGGAATGCTGTTTTTCCGGGGA
TCGCAGTGGTGAGTAACCATGCATCATCAGGAGTACGGATAAAATGCTTGATGGTCGGAAGAGGCATAAA
TTCCGTCAGCCAGTTTAGTCTGACCATCTCATCTGTAACATCATTGGCAACGCTACCTTTGCCATGTTTC
AGAAACAACTCTGGCGCATCGGGCTTCCCATACAAGCGATAGATTGTCGCACCTGATTGCCCGACATTAT
CGCGAGCCCATTTATACCCATATAAATCAGCATCCATGTTGGAATTTAATCGCGGCCTCGACGTTTCCCG
TTGAATATGGCTCATAACACCCCTTGTATTACTGTTTATGTAAGCAGACAGTTTTATTGTTCATGATGAT
ATATTTTTATCTTGTGCAATGTAACATCAGAGATTTTGAGACACGGGCCAGAGCTGCA
Features (pLannotate 1.2.2; 11 found; start..end, strand, type, name):
    137..236     +  misc_feature   bom (fragment): basis of mobility region from pBR322
    242..399     -  CDS            lacZα (fragment): LacZα fragment of β-galactosidase; lacZ fragment
    453..776     +  CDS            TRBV6-5 (fragment): TVB65_HUMAN - Experimental evidence at protein level: Swiss-Prot protein existence level 1. V region of the variable domain of T cell receptor (TR) beta chain that participates in the antigen recognition (PubMed:24600447). Alpha-beta T cell receptors are antigen specific receptors which are essential to the immune response and are present on the cell surface of T lymphocytes. Recognize peptide-major histocompatibility (MH) (pMH) complexes that are displayed by antigen presenting cells (APC), a prerequisite for efficient T cell adaptive immunity against pathogens (PubMed:25493333). Binding of a
    839..1246    +  CDS            TRAC: TRAC_HUMAN - Also known as TCRA. Experimental evidence at protein level: Swiss-Prot protein existence level 1. Constant region of T cell receptor (TR) alpha chain (PubMed:24600447). Alpha-beta T cell receptors are antigen specific receptors which are essential to the immune response and are present on the cell surface of T lymphocytes. Recognize peptide-major histocompatibility (MH) (pMH) complexes that are displayed by antigen presenting cells (APC), a prerequisite for efficient T cell adaptive immunity against pathogens (PubMed:25493333). Binding of alpha-beta TR to pMH complex initiates TR-
   1352..1368    -  protein_bind   lac operator: The lac repressor binds to the lac operator to inhibit transcription in E. coli. This inhibition can be relieved by adding lactose or isopropyl-β-D-thiogalactopyranoside (IPTG). lac repressor encoded by lacI
   1376..1406    -  promoter       lac promoter: promoter for the E. coli lac operon
   1421..1442    -  protein_bind   CAP binding site: CAP binding activates transcription in the presence of cAMP. E. coli catabolite activator protein
   1455..1547    -  CDS            lacI (fragment): lac repressor; lacI; The lac repressor binds to the lac operator to inhibit transcription in E. coli. This inhibition can be relieved by adding lactose or isopropyl-β-D-thiogalactopyranoside (IPTG).
   1730..2318    -  rep_origin     ori: high-copy-number ColE1/pMB1/pBR322/pUC origin of replication
   2496..3305    -  CDS            KanR: aminoglycoside phosphotransferase; aph(3')-Ia; confers resistance to kanamycin in bacteria or G418 (Geneticin®) in eukaryotes
   3412..35      +  CDS            rop (fragment) (across the origin): Rop protein, which maintains plasmids at low copy number; rop
