[The description below was written by a language model from this plasmid's Addgene catalogue record and pLannotate feature annotations shown in this document.]
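Description:
TRBV6-6 is a small (about 3.4 kb) bacterial cloning plasmid built on the pUC57-kanamycin backbone that serves as a modular building block for assembling human T-cell receptor (TCR) expression constructs. It is propagated in E. coli from the high-copy ColE1/pUC-type origin and selected with kanamycin through the aph(3')-Ia aminoglycoside phosphotransferase gene. The remaining backbone annotations are typical pUC remnants: fragments of bom, rop and lacI, plus the lac promoter, lac operator, CAP binding site and a partial lacZα flanking the cloning region. Although catalogued as a bacterial expression vector, nothing in the record indicates that the insert is meant to be expressed in bacteria. The plasmid appears to function as a storage and donor vector.

The insert is the wild-type human TRBV6-6 gene segment, which encodes the V region of the TCR beta chain variable domain that contributes to recognition of peptide–MHC complexes. The automated annotation labels this roughly 320 bp segment as a TRBV6-5 fragment, most likely because the two TRBV6 family members are closely related, so the catalogue name should be taken as the intended identity. Immediately downstream on the same strand, the feature table also detects a TRAC coding sequence, the constant region of the TCR alpha chain. The catalogue entry does not mention this element or explain its role. No eukaryotic promoter, tag or reporter is annotated.

The depositor notes that Golden Gate cloning is used, consistent with a library of V-segment parts that are combined with other TCR components by type IIS restriction assembly, although the specific enzyme sites are not annotated. The stated purpose is TCR construction, within a cloning and expression system for probing TCR specificity and functional avidity to neoantigens.
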