Addgene plasmid #123426: TRBV6-6
Purpose: construction of TCR
Depositing lab: Catherine Wu. Depositing organization: Dana-Farber Cancer Institute. Publication: A cloning and expression system to probe T-cell receptor specificity and assess functional avidity to neoantigens. Hu Z, Anandappa AJ, Sun J, Kim J, Leet DE, Bozym DJ, Chen C, Williams L, Shukla SA, Zhang W, Tabbaa D, Steelman S, Olive O, Livak KJ, Kishi H, Muraguchi A, Guleria I, Stevens J, Lane WJ, Burkhardt UE, Fritsch EF, Neuberg D, Ott PA, Keskin DB, Hacohen N, Wu CJ. Blood. 2018 Nov 1;132(18):1911-1921. doi: 10.1182/blood-2018-04-843763. Epub 2018 Aug 27. PubMed 30150207.
Backbone
  Vector backbone: pUC57-kanamycin
  Vector type: Bacterial Expression
Growth in bacteria
  Bacterial resistance: Kanamycin, 50 μg/mL
  Growth temperature: 37°C
  Growth strain: DH5alpha
  Copy number: High Copy
Gene/Insert
  Gene/Insert name: TRBV6-6
  Species: H. sapiens (human)
  Mutation: WT
  Entrez Gene: TRBV6-6 (a.k.a. TCRBV13S6A2T, TCRBV6S6, TRBV66)
  Cloning method: Unknown
Terms and licenses: Academic/Nonprofit Terms; Industry Terms: Not Available to Industry
Depositor comments: Cloning Method: Golden Gate.
How to cite: TRBV6-6 was a gift from Catherine Wu (Addgene plasmid # 123426 ; http://n2t.net/addgene:123426 ; RRID:Addgene_123426)
